Addgene plasmid #18513: T4 Lysozyme V111M WT*
Depositing lab: Brian Matthews. Depositing organization: University of Oregon.
Backbone
  Vector backbone: pHS1403
  Backbone size w/o insert (bp): 5000
  Vector type: Bacterial Expression
Growth in bacteria
  Bacterial resistance: Ampicillin, 100 μg/mL
  Growth temperature: 37°C
  Growth strain: DH5alpha
  Copy number: High Copy
Gene/Insert
  Gene/Insert name: T4 Lysozyme
  Species: Bacteriophage T4
  Insert size (bp): 600
  Mutation: V111M WT*
  GenBank ID: NP_049736
  Entrez Gene: e (a.k.a. T4p123)
  Cloning method: Restriction Enzyme; 5′ cloning site BamHI (not destroyed); 3′ cloning site HindIII (not destroyed)
  Sequencing primers: 5′ na; 3′ GGCGTATCACGAGGCCC
Terms and licenses: Academic/Nonprofit Terms; Industry Terms: Not Available to Industry
Depositor comments: The BamHI site is 27 bp from the ATG and the HindIII site is 115 bp from the stop.
How to cite: T4 Lysozyme V111M WT* was a gift from Brian Matthews (Addgene plasmid # 18513 ; http://n2t.net/addgene:18513 ; RRID:Addgene_18513)
