[The description below was written by a language model from this plasmid's Addgene catalogue record.]
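Description:
T4 Lysozyme V111M WT* is a bacterial expression plasmid built on the pHS1403 backbone (about 5 kb without the insert). It carries the bacteriophage T4 lysozyme gene (gene e) as an insert of roughly 600 bp. The plasmid is maintained in E. coli at high copy number under ampicillin selection. The record gives no feature table and does not name the origin of replication, the promoter driving expression, or any fusion tags, so these details cannot be stated here.

The insert sits between a BamHI site at the 5′ end and a HindIII site at the 3′ end, and both sites were preserved during cloning. According to the depositor's notes, the BamHI site lies 27 bp from the start codon and the HindIII site 115 bp from the stop codon, so the fragment includes short flanking untranslated sequence and can be excised or swapped as a cassette. The encoded protein carries the point substitution V111M, replacing valine 111 with methionine. The "WT*" label is not defined in the record. In the T4 lysozyme literature it conventionally denotes the cysteine-free pseudo-wild-type background used as the reference for engineered mutants.

The record does not state a purpose. A single-site variant of this kind fits production of recombinant mutant lysozyme in bacteria for studies of protein stability, folding and structure, where the substitution's effect is compared with the parent protein. T4 lysozyme is an enzyme that degrades bacterial cell wall peptidoglycan and is a widely used model protein for such mutational analysis.
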