>Addgene plasmid #18513 | T4 Lysozyme V111M WT* | addgene partial sequence | sequence record 24299 | 3primeUP
ACGAAAAGCCCGCTCATTAGGCGGGCTCAGATCTGCTCATGTTTGACAGCTTATCATCGATAAGCTTCGG
CAATAAATTCTTGATATGTTTTCATATGTTTCCTTTAAATATTTTAATTAGTAATTGTCTATTCAAGTAA
TTGTGAATATACTATCACAATTCCAAGAGAAAGTAAACAGCTTTATAGATTTTTATACGCGTCCCAAGTG
CCAGTTCTAAACGTTGTAATGACTCGTTTTGCGCGATTAGGTGTTTGATTATACCATCTACTTTTAGCTA
AGTTAACTGCTGCTTCATCCCAGCGTTTTTGTTGAAGCATACGTAAAGAGTTAGTAAATCCTGCCATACC
GGTTTCTCCCATTTGGAAAACCATATTAATCAATGCAGCGCGACGAACCGCATCAAGAGAATCATAAACC
GGTTTTAATTTAGCATTTCTCAGAATTCCGCGAACAGCAGCATCAACATCCTGATTAAAGAGTTTTTCAG
CCTCATCTTTTGTAATTACACCATTAGTATTACGCCCAATAGCTTTATCTAATTCAGATTTAGCAGCATT
AAGTGATGGACTTTTTGTAAGCAAATGACCGATGCCAATAGTGTAATAGCCTTCTGTGTCTTTATAGATT
TTAAGTCTAAGACCTTCATCTATACGTAACATTTCAAATATATTCATAATACCTCCTAAGCATCGATGGA
TCCTGTTTCCTGTGTGAAATTGTTATCCGCTCACANTCCACACATTATACGAGCCGATGATAATTGTCAC
AGGGGGANGGGAGTAGCTGATCTGTTCCGGGTGAATGTANCGCTCCATTCACCATANCGAGCGAGA
